Addgene plasmid #86926: pET tdTomato LIC cloning vector (u-tdTomato)
Purpose: (Empty Backbone) pET LIC cloning vector for yORF-tdTomato
Depositing lab: Chris Jeans. Depositing organization: University of California, Berkeley.
Backbone
  Vector backbone: pET
  Backbone size (bp): 6192
  Modifications to backbone: tdTomato is from AddGene plasmid 62726.
  Vector type: Bacterial Expression
  Promoter: T7
  Tag / fusion protein: tdTomato (C terminal on backbone)
Growth in bacteria
  Bacterial resistance: Ampicillin, 100 μg/mL
  Growth temperature: 37°C
  Growth strain: DH5alpha
  Copy number: Low Copy
Gene/Insert
  Cloning method: Ligation Independent Cloning
  Sequencing primers: 5′ T7 Forward; 3′ T7 Reverse
Resource information
  A portion of this plasmid was derived from a plasmid made by: The sequence for tdTomato came from Addgene #62726 (pAAV-Syn-Chronos-tdTomato).
Terms and licenses: Academic/Nonprofit Terms; Industry Terms: Not Available to Industry
Depositor comments: This plasmid is an empty vector. Your gene can be inserted with a LIC cloning protocol. This plasmid can be used as a single-expression vector, and it is also compatible with our 2-series polycistronic destination vectors (2D, 2E, and 2Z), if co-expression with other genes is desired. To clone into this vector, add LIC tags to the 5' end of your PCR primers. Forward - 5' TTTAAGAAGGAGATATAGATC3' Reverse - 5' GTTGGAGGATGAGAGGATCCC 3' You MUST include a start ATG in your ORF. Do NOT include a stop codon with your reverse primer. Linearize the plasmid with EcoRV, then gel purify. When digesting the DNA with T4 polymerase, use dGTP for the insert and dCTP for your linearized vector. More information on this vector can be found through http://qb3.berkeley.edu/qb3/macrolab/
How to cite: pET tdTomato LIC cloning vector (u-tdTomato) was a gift from Chris Jeans (Addgene plasmid # 86926 ; http://n2t.net/addgene:86926 ; RRID:Addgene_86926)
