[The description below was written by a language model from this plasmid's Addgene catalogue record and pLannotate feature annotations shown in this document.]
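Description:
pET tdTomato LIC cloning vector (u-tdTomato) is an empty pET-family bacterial expression backbone of about 6.2 kb, designed so that an open reading frame inserted by ligation-independent cloning is expressed in E. coli as a fusion with tdTomato at its C terminus. It replicates from a ColE1/pBR322-type origin accompanied by the rop gene and the bom mobility region, which is consistent with the low copy number in the record, and it is selected with ampicillin through the β-lactamase gene and its native promoter. Two fragments of the tetracycline resistance gene and the tet promoter flank the expression cassette. These are remnants of the pBR322-derived backbone, interrupted by the cassette, and do not constitute a listed selection marker.

The expression cassette consists of a T7 promoter, the efficient T7 gene 10 ribosome binding site, the tdTomato coding sequence and a T7 terminator. A short annotated match to a T7 gene 10-derived sequence lies between tdTomato and the terminator. The cloning site sits between the ribosome binding site and tdTomato. The user's insert must supply its own start codon and omit a stop codon so that translation reads through into the tandem-dimer orange-red fluorescent protein, whose sequence was taken from an AAV Chronos-tdTomato plasmid. No lac operator or lacI gene is annotated, and transcription depends on a host supplying T7 RNA polymerase. The vector can be used alone for single-protein expression of fluorescently tagged products, or its cassette can be transferred into the depositor's compatible polycistronic destination vectors for co-expression with other genes. The depositor and sequencing-derived records show the same features, differing by only a few nucleotides in length and in orientation.
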