Features (pLannotate 1.2.2; 14 found; start..end, strand, type, name):
    104..208     +  promoter       AmpR promoter: bla
    209..1069    +  CDS            AmpR: β-lactamase; bla; confers resistance to ampicillin, carbenicillin, and related antibiotics
   1240..1828    +  rep_origin     ori: high-copy-number ColE1/pMB1/pBR322/pUC origin of replication
   2014..2156    -  misc_feature   bom: basis of mobility region from pBR322
   2258..2449    -  CDS            rop: Rop protein, which maintains plasmids at low copy number; rop
   2466..2846    +  CDS            YPB1_ECOLX: Protein predicted: Swiss-Prot protein existence level 4. From Escherichia coli.
   3088..3988    -  CDS            TcR (fragment): tetracycline efflux protein; tet; confers resistance to tetracycline
   4010..4028    +  promoter       T7 promoter: promoter for bacteriophage T7 RNA polymerase
   4117..4139    +  RBS            RBS: efficient ribosome binding site from bacteriophage T7 gene 10 (Olins and Rangwala, 1989)
   4180..5604    +  CDS            tdTomato: tdTomato is a basic (constitutively fluorescent) orange fluorescent protein published in 2004, derived from Discosoma sp.. It is reported to be a somewhat slowly-maturing tandem dimer with low acid sensitivity.
   5685..5734    +  CDS            SET1 (fragment): solubility-enhancement tag derived from T7 phage gene 10B
   5742..5789    +  terminator     T7 terminator: transcription terminator for bacteriophage T7 RNA polymerase
   5815..6107    -  CDS            TcR (fragment): tetracycline efflux protein; tet; confers resistance to tetracycline
   6155..6183    -  promoter       tet promoter: E. coli promoter for tetracycline efflux protein gene
>Addgene plasmid #86926 | pET tdTomato LIC cloning vector (u-tdTomato) | depositor full sequence | sequence record 169483 | pET tdTomato LIC cloning vector (u-tdTomato) sequence 6192 bps
TTCTTGAAGACGAAAGGGCCTCGTGATACGCCTATTTTTATAGGTTAATGTCATGATAATAATGGTTTCT
TAGACGTCAGGTGGCACTTTTCGGGGAAATGTGCGCGGAACCCCTATTTGTTTATTTTTCTAAATACATT
CAAATATGTATCCGCTCATGAGACAATAACCCTGATAAATGCTTCAATAACATTGAAAAAGGAAGAGTAT
GAGTATTCAACATTTCCGTGTCGCCCTTATTCCCTTTTTTGCGGCATTTTGCCTTCCTGTTTTTGCTCAC
CCAGAAACGCTGGTGAAAGTAAAAGATGCTGAAGATCAGTTGGGTGCACGAGTGGGTTACATCGAACTGG
ATCTCAACAGCGGTAAGATCCTTGAGAGTTTTCGCCCCGAAGAACGTTTTCCAATGATGAGCACTTTTAA
AGTTCTGCTATGTGGCGCGGTATTATCCCGTGTTGACGCCGGGCAAGAGCAACTCGGTCGCCGCATACAC
TATTCTCAGAATGACTTGGTTGAGTACTCACCAGTCACAGAAAAGCATCTTACGGATGGCATGACAGTAA
GAGAATTATGCAGTGCTGCCATAACCATGAGTGATAACACTGCGGCCAACTTACTTCTGACAACGATCGG
AGGACCGAAGGAGCTAACCGCTTTTTTGCACAACATGGGGGATCATGTAACTCGCCTTGATCGTTGGGAA
CCGGAGCTGAATGAAGCCATACCAAACGACGAGCGTGACACCACGATGCCTGCAGCAATGGCAACAACGT
TGCGCAAACTATTAACTGGCGAACTACTTACTCTAGCTTCCCGGCAACAATTAATAGACTGGATGGAGGC
GGATAAAGTTGCAGGACCACTTCTGCGCTCGGCCCTTCCGGCTGGCTGGTTTATTGCTGATAAATCTGGA
GCCGGTGAGCGTGGGTCTCGCGGTATCATTGCAGCACTGGGGCCAGATGGTAAGCCCTCCCGTATCGTAG
TTATCTACACGACGGGGAGTCAGGCAACTATGGATGAACGAAATAGACAGATCGCTGAGATAGGTGCCTC
ACTGATTAAGCATTGGTAACTGTCAGACCAAGTTTACTCATATATACTTTAGATTGATTTAAAACTTCAT
TTTTAATTTAAAAGGATCTAGGTGAAGATCCTTTTTGATAATCTCATGACCAAAATCCCTTAACGTGAGT
TTTCGTTCCACTGAGCGTCAGACCCCGTAGAAAAGATCAAAGGATCTTCTTGAGATCCTTTTTTTCTGCG
CGTAATCTGCTGCTTGCAAACAAAAAAACCACCGCTACCAGCGGTGGTTTGTTTGCCGGATCAAGAGCTA
CCAACTCTTTTTCCGAAGGTAACTGGCTTCAGCAGAGCGCAGATACCAAATACTGTCCTTCTAGTGTAGC
CGTAGTTAGGCCACCACTTCAAGAACTCTGTAGCACCGCCTACATACCTCGCTCTGCTAATCCTGTTACC
AGTGGCTGCTGCCAGTGGCGATAAGTCGTGTCTTACCGGGTTGGACTCAAGACGATAGTTACCGGATAAG
GCGCAGCGGTCGGGCTGAACGGGGGGTTCGTGCACACAGCCCAGCTTGGAGCGAACGACCTACACCGAAC
TGAGATACCTACAGCGTGAGCTATGAGAAAGCGCCACGCTTCCCGAAGGGAGAAAGGCGGACAGGTATCC
GGTAAGCGGCAGGGTCGGAACAGGAGAGCGCACGAGGGAGCTTCCAGGGGGAAACGCCTGGTATCTTTAT
AGTCCTGTCGGGTTTCGCCACCTCTGACTTGAGCGTCGATTTTTGTGATGCTCGTCAGGGGGGCGGAGCC
TATGGAAAAACGCCAGCAACGCGGCCTTTTTACGGTTCCTGGCCTTTTGCTGGCCTTTTGCTCACATGTT
CTTTCCTGCGTTATCCCCTGATTCTGTGGATAACCGTATTACCGCCTTTGAGTGAGCTGATACCGCTCGC
CGCAGCCGAACGACCGAGCGCAGCGAGTCAGTGAGCGAGGAAGCGGAAGAGCGCCTGATGCGGTATTTTC
TCCTTACGCATCTGTGCGGTATTTCACACCGCATATATGGTGCACTCTCAGTACAATCTGCTCTGATGCC
GCATAGTTAAGCCAGTATACACTCCGCTATCGCTACGTGACTGGGTCATGGCTGCGCCCCGACACCCGCC
AACACCCGCTGACGCGCCCTGACGGGCTTGTCTGCTCCCGGCATCCGCTTACAGACAAGCTGTGACCGTC
TCCGGGAGCTGCATGTGTCAGAGGTTTTCACCGTCATCACCGAAACGCGCGAGGCAGCTGCGGTAAAGCT
CATCAGCGTGGTCGTGAAGCGATTCACAGATGTCTGCCTGTTCATCCGCGTCCAGCTCGTTGAGTTTCTC
CAGAAGCGTTAATGTCTGGCTTCTGATAAAGCGGGCCATGTTAAGGGCGGTTTTTTCCTGTTTGGTCACT
GATGCCTCCGTGTAAGGGGGATTTCTGTTCATGGGGGTAATGATACCGATGAAACGAGAGAGGATGCTCA
CGATACGGGTTACTGATGATGAACATGCCCGGTTACTGGAACGTTGTGAGGGTAAACAACTGGCGGTATG
GATGCGGCGGGACCAGAGAAAAATCACTCAGGGTCAATGCCAGCGCTTCGTTAATACAGATGTAGGTGTT
CCACAGGGTAGCCAGCAGCATCCTGCGATGCAGATCCGGAACATAATGGTGCAGGGCGCTGACTTCCGCG
TTTCCAGACTTTACGAAACACGGAAACCGAAGACCATTCATGTTGTTGCTCAGGTCGCAGACGTTTTGCA
GCAGCAGTCGCTTCACGTTCGCTCGCGTATCGGTGATTCATTCTGCTAACCAGTAAGGCAACCCCGCCAG
CCTAGCCGGGTCCTCAACGACAGGAGCACGATCATGCGCACCCGTGGCCAGGACCCAACGCTGCCCGAGA
TGCGCCGCGTGCGGCTGCTGGAGATGGCGGACGCGATGGATATGTTCTGCCAAGGGTTGGTTTGCGCATT
CACAGTTCTCCGCAAGAATTGATTGGCTCCAATTCTTGGAGTGGTGAATCCGTTAGCGAGGTGCCGCCGG
CTTCCATTCAGGTCGAGGTGGCCCGGCTCCATGCACCGCGACGCAACGCGGGGAGGCAGACAAGGTATAG
GGCGGCGCCTACAATCCATGCCAACCCGTTCCATGTGCTCGCCGAGGCGGCATAAATCGCCGTGACGATC
AGCGGTCCAGTGATCGAAGTTAGGCTGGTAAGAGCCGCGAGCGATCCTTGAAGCTGTCCCTGATGGTCGT
CATCTACCTGCCTGGACAGCATGGCCTGCAACGCGGGCATCCCGATGCCGCCGGAAGCGAGAAGAATCAT
AATGGGGAAGGCCATCCAGCCTCGCGTCGCGAACGCCAGCAAGACGTAGCCCAGCGCGTCGGCCGCCATG
CCGGCGATAATGGCCTGCTTCTCGCCGAAACGTTTGGTGGCGGGACCAGTGACGAAGGCTTGAGCGAGGG
CGTGCAAGATTCCGAATACCGCAAGCGACAGGCCGATCATCGTCGCGCTCCAGCGAAAGCGGTCCTCGCC
GAAAATGACCCAGAGCGCTGCCGGCACCTGTCCTACGAGTTGCATGATAAAGAAGACAGTCATAAGTGCG
GCGACGATAGTCATGCCCCGCGCCCACCGGAAGGAGCTGACTGGGTTGAAGGCTCTCAAGGGCATCGGTC
GACGCTCTCCCTTATGCGACTCCTGCATTAGGAAGCAGCCCAGTAGTAGGTTGAGGCCGTTGAGCACCGC
CGCCGCAAGGAATGGTGCATGCAAGGAGATGGCGCCCAACAGTCCCCCGGCCACGGGGCCTGCCACCATA
CCCACGCCGAAACAAGCGCTCATGAGCCCGAAGTGGCGAGCCCGATCTTCCCCATCGGTGATGTCGGCGA
TATAGGCGCCAGCAACCGCACCTGTGGCGCCGGTGATGCCGGCCACGATGCGTCCGGCGTAGAGGATCGA
GATCTCGATCCCGCGAAATTAATACGACTCACTATAGGGAGACCACAACGGTTTCCCTCTAGTGCCGGCT
CCGGAGAGCTCTTTAATTAAGCGGCCGCCCTGCAGGACTCGAGTTCTAGAAATAATTTTGTTTAACTTTA
AGAAGGAGATATAGATATCCTCTCATCCTCCAACGGCAGCAGCGGATCCGTGAGTAAGGGCGAGGAAGTG
ATCAAAGAGTTCATGCGGTTTAAGGTGAGAATGGAAGGAAGCATGAACGGCCACGAGTTCGAAATTGAGG
GAGAAGGAGAGGGACGGCCCTACGAGGGCACCCAGACAGCCAAGCTGAAAGTGACAAAGGGCGGGCCTCT
GCCATTCGCTTGGGACATCCTGAGCCCACAGTTTATGTACGGCTCCAAGGCCTATGTGAAACATCCAGCT
GACATTCCCGATTATAAGAAACTGAGCTTCCCCGAGGGGTTTAAGTGGGAAAGAGTGATGAACTTCGAGG
ACGGAGGCCTGGTGACTGTGACCCAGGACAGCTCCCTGCAGGATGGGACCCTGATCTACAAGGTGAAAAT
GAGAGGGACAAATTTTCCCCCTGATGGACCTGTGATGCAGAAGAAAACTATGGGATGGGAGGCCTCCACC
GAAAGGCTGTATCCACGCGACGGGGTGCTGAAAGGAGAAATCCACCAGGCTCTGAAGCTGAAAGATGGGG
GACATTACCTGGTGGAGTTCAAGACAATCTACATGGCCAAGAAACCTGTGCAGCTGCCAGGCTACTATTA
CGTGGACACAAAACTGGATATCACTTCACACAACGAGGACTACACTATTGTGGAGCAGTATGAACGGAGC
GAGGGGAGACACCATCTGTTCCTGGGCCATGGGACTGGAAGTACCGGCTCAGGGTCTAGTGGAACCGCCT
CAAGCGAGGATAACAATATGGCTGTGATCAAAGAGTTCATGAGGTTTAAGGTGCGCATGGAGGGCAGCAT
GAATGGGCACGAATTTGAGATTGAAGGAGAGGGCGAAGGGAGGCCTTACGAGGGCACACAGACTGCCAAG
CTGAAAGTGACCAAGGGAGGACCACTGCCTTTCGCTTGGGATATCCTGTCTCCTCAGTTTATGTACGGAA
GTAAGGCCTATGTCAAGCATCCCGCTGACATTCCTGATTACAAGAAACTGTCTTTCCCAGAGGGCTTTAA
GTGGGAGAGAGTGATGAATTTTGAAGATGGAGGCCTGGTGACCGTGACACAGGACTCCTCTCTGCAGGAT
GGCACTCTGATCTACAAAGTCAAAATGCGCGGCACCAATTTTCCACCCGATGGGCCCGTGATGCAGAAGA
AAACAATGGGGTGGGAGGCCAGCACTGAACGGCTGTATCCTAGAGACGGAGTGCTGAAGGGCGAAATCCA
CCAGGCCCTGAAGCTGAAAGACGGCGGCCACTACCTGGTGGAGTTCAAAACCATCTACATGGCCAAGAAA
CCAGTGCAGCTGCCCGGCTATTACTATGTGGACACCAAGCTGGATATCACATCCCACAATGAAGACTACA
CCATTGTGGAACAGTATGAGAGGTCTGAAGGACGCCACCATCTGTTTCTGTACGGCATGGATGAGCTGTA
TAAGTAATAACCAACTCCATAAGGATCCGCGATCGCGGCGCGCCACCTGGTGGCCGGCCGGTACCACGCG
TGCGCGCTGATCCGGCTGCTAACAAAGCCCGAAAGGAAGCTGAGTTGGCTGCTGCCACCGCTGAGCAATA
ACTAGCATAACCCCTTGGGGCCTCTAAACGGGTCTTGAGGGGTTTTTTGCTGAAAGGAGGAACTATATCC
GGACATCCACAGGACGGGTGTGGTCGCCATGATCGCGTAGTCGATAGTGGCTCCAAGTAGCGAAGCGAGC
AGGACTGGGCGGCGGCCAAAGCGGTCGGACAGTGCTCCGAGAACGGGTGCGCATAGAAATTGCATCAACG
CATATAGCGCTAGCAGCACGCCATAGTGACTGGCGATGCTGTCGGAATGGACGACATCCCGCAAGAGGCC
CGGCAGTACCGGCATAACCAAGCCTATGCCTACAGCATCCAGGGTGACGGTGCCGAGGATGACGATGAGC
GCATTGTTAGATTTCATACACGGTGCCTGACTGCGTTAGCAATTTAACTGTGATAAACTACCGCATTAAA
GCTTATCGATGATAAGCTGTCAAACATGAGAA
