Features (pLannotate 1.2.2; 14 found; start..end, strand, type, name):
    297..885     -  rep_origin     ori: high-copy-number ColE1/pMB1/pBR322/pUC origin of replication
   1056..1916    -  CDS            AmpR: β-lactamase; bla; confers resistance to ampicillin, carbenicillin, and related antibiotics
   1917..2021    -  promoter       AmpR promoter: bla
   2134..2162    +  promoter       tet promoter: E. coli promoter for tetracycline efflux protein gene
   2210..2502    +  CDS            TcR (fragment): tetracycline efflux protein; tet; confers resistance to tetracycline
   2528..2575    -  terminator     T7 terminator: transcription terminator for bacteriophage T7 RNA polymerase
   2583..2632    -  CDS            SET1 (fragment): solubility-enhancement tag derived from T7 phage gene 10B
   2713..4137    -  CDS            tdTomato: tdTomato is a basic (constitutively fluorescent) orange fluorescent protein published in 2004, derived from Discosoma sp.. It is reported to be a somewhat slowly-maturing tandem dimer with low acid sensitivity.
   4178..4200    -  RBS            RBS: efficient ribosome binding site from bacteriophage T7 gene 10 (Olins and Rangwala, 1989)
   4289..4307    -  promoter       T7 promoter: promoter for bacteriophage T7 RNA polymerase
   4329..5229    +  CDS            TcR (fragment): tetracycline efflux protein; tet; confers resistance to tetracycline
   5471..5851    -  CDS            YPB1_ECOLX: Protein predicted: Swiss-Prot protein existence level 4. From Escherichia coli.
   5868..6059    +  CDS            rop: Rop protein, which maintains plasmids at low copy number; rop
   6161..111     +  misc_feature   bom (across the origin): basis of mobility region from pBR322
>Addgene plasmid #86926 | pET tdTomato LIC cloning vector (u-tdTomato) | addgene full sequence | sequence record 176987 | Addgene NGS Result
GCGGAGTGTATACTGGCTTAACTATGCGGCATCAGAGCAGATTGTACTGAGAGTGCACCATTGCGGTGTG
AAATACCGCACAGATGCGTAAGGAGAAAATACCGCATCAGGCGCTCTTCCGCTTCCTCGCTCACTGACTC
GCTGCGCTCGGTCGTTCGGCTGCGGCGAGCGGTATCAGCTCACTCAAAGGCGGTAATACGGTTATCCACA
GAATCAGGGGATAACGCAGGAAAGAACATGTGAGCAAAAGGCCAGCAAAAGGCCAGGAACCGTAAAAAGG
CCGCGTTGCTGGCGTTTTTCCATAGGCTCCGCCCCCCTGACGAGCATCACAAAAATCGACGCTCAAGTCA
GAGGTGGCGAAACCCGACAGGACTATAAAGATACCAGGCGTTTCCCCCTGGAAGCTCCCTCGTGCGCTCT
CCTGTTCCGACCCTGCCGCTTACCGGATACCTGTCCGCCTTTCTCCCTTCGGGAAGCGTGGCGCTTTCTC
ATAGCTCACGCTGTAGGTATCTCAGTTCGGTGTAGGTCGTTCGCTCCAAGCTGGGCTGTGTGCACGAACC
CCCCGTTCAGCCCGACCGCTGCGCCTTATCCGGTAACTATCGTCTTGAGTCCAACCCGGTAAGACACGAC
TTATCGCCACTGGCAGCAGCCACTGGTAACAGGATTAGCAGAGCGAGGTATGTAGGCGGTGCTACAGAGT
TCTTGAAGTGGTGGCCTAACTACGGCTACACTAGAAGGACAGTATTTGGTATCTGCGCTCTGCTGAAGCC
AGTTACCTTCGGAAAAAGAGTTGGTAGCTCTTGATCCGGCAAACAAACCACCGCTGGTAGCGGTGGTTTT
TTTGTTTGCAAGCAGCAGATTACGCGCAGAAAAAAAGGATCTCAAGAAGATCCTTTGATCTTTTCTACGG
GGTCTGACGCTCAGTGGAACGAAAACTCACGTTAAGGGATTTTGGTCATGAGATTATCAAAAAGGATCTT
CACCTAGATCCTTTTAAATTAAAAATGAAGTTTTAAATCAATCTAAAGTATATATGAGTAAACTTGGTCT
GACAGTTACCAATGCTTAATCAGTGAGGCACCTATCTCAGCGATCTGTCTATTTCGTTCATCCATAGTTG
CCTGACTCCCCGTCGTGTAGATAACTACGATACGGGAGGGCTTACCATCTGGCCCCAGTGCTGCAATGAT
ACCGCGAGACCCACGCTCACCGGCTCCAGATTTATCAGCAATAAACCAGCCAGCCGGAAGGGCCGAGCGC
AGAAGTGGTCCTGCAACTTTATCCGCCTCCATCCAGTCTATTAATTGTTGCCGGGAAGCTAGAGTAAGTA
GTTCGCCAGTTAATAGTTTGCGCAACGTTGTTGCCATTGCTGCAGGCATCGTGGTGTCACGCTCGTCGTT
TGGTATGGCTTCATTCAGCTCCGGTTCCCAACGATCAAGGCGAGTTACATGATCCCCCATGTTGTGCAAA
AAAGCGGTTAGCTCCTTCGGTCCTCCGATCGTTGTCAGAAGTAAGTTGGCCGCAGTGTTATCACTCATGG
TTATGGCAGCACTGCATAATTCTCTTACTGTCATGCCATCCGTAAGATGCTTTTCTGTGACTGGTGAGTA
CTCAACCAAGTCATTCTGAGAATAGTGTATGCGGCGACCGAGTTGCTCTTGCCCGGCGTCAACACGGGAT
AATACCGCGCCACATAGCAGAACTTTAAAAGTGCTCATCATTGGAAAACGTTCTTCGGGGCGAAAACTCT
CAAGGATCTTACCGCTGTTGAGATCCAGTTCGATGTAACCCACTCGTGCACCCAACTGATCTTCAGCATC
TTTTACTTTCACCAGCGTTTCTGGGTGAGCAAAAACAGGAAGGCAAAATGCCGCAAAAAAGGGAATAAGG
GCGACACGGAAATGTTGAATACTCATACTCTTCCTTTTTCAATGTTATTGAAGCATTTATCAGGGTTATT
GTCTCATGAGCGGATACATATTTGAATGTATTTAGAAAAATAAACAAATAGGGGTTCCGCGCACATTTCC
CCGAAAAGTGCCACCTGACGTCTAAGAAACCATTATTATCATGACATTAACCTATAAAAATAGGCGTATC
ACGAGGCCCTTTCGTCTTCAAGAATTCTCATGTTTGACAGCTTATCATCGATAAGCTTTAATGCGGTAGT
TTATCACAGTTAAATTGCTAACGCAGTCAGGCACCGTGTATGAAATCTAACAATGCGCTCATCGTCATCC
TCGGCACCGTCACCCTGGATGCTGTAGGCATAGGCTTGGTTATGCCGGTACTGCCGGGCCTCTTGCGGGA
TGTCGTCCATTCCGACAGCATCGCCAGTCACTATGGCGTGCTGCTAGCGCTATATGCGTTGATGCAATTT
CTATGCGCACCCGTTCTCGGAGCACTGTCCGACCGCTTTGGCCGCCGCCCAGTCCTGCTCGCTTCGCTAC
TTGGAGCCACTATCGACTACGCGATCATGGCGACCACACCCGTCCTGTGGATGTCCGGATATAGTTCCTC
CTTTCAGCAAAAAACCCCTCAAGACCCGTTTAGAGGCCCCAAGGGGTTATGCTAGTTATTGCTCAGCGGT
GGCAGCAGCCAACTCAGCTTCCTTTCGGGCTTTGTTAGCAGCCGGATCAGCGCGCACGCGTGGTACCGGC
CGGCCACCAGGTGGCGCGCCGCGATCGCGGATCCTTATGGAGTTGGTTATTACTTATACAGCTCATCCAT
GCCGTACAGAAACAGATGGTGGCGTCCTTCAGACCTCTCATACTGTTCCACAATGGTGTAGTCTTCATTG
TGGGATGTGATATCCAGCTTGGTGTCCACATAGTAATAGCCGGGCAGCTGCACTGGTTTCTTGGCCATGT
AGATGGTTTTGAACTCCACCAGGTAGTGGCCGCCGTCTTTCAGCTTCAGGGCCTGGTGGATTTCGCCCTT
CAGCACTCCGTCTCTAGGATACAGCCGTTCAGTGCTGGCCTCCCACCCCATTGTTTTCTTCTGCATCACG
GGCCCATCGGGTGGAAAATTGGTGCCGCGCATTTTGACTTTGTAGATCAGAGTGCCATCCTGCAGAGAGG
AGTCCTGTGTCACGGTCACCAGGCCTCCATCTTCAAAATTCATCACTCTCTCCCACTTAAAGCCCTCTGG
GAAAGACAGTTTCTTGTAATCAGGAATGTCAGCGGGATGCTTGACATAGGCCTTACTTCCGTACATAAAC
TGAGGAGACAGGATATCCCAAGCGAAAGGCAGTGGTCCTCCCTTGGTCACTTTCAGCTTGGCAGTCTGTG
TGCCCTCGTAAGGCCTCCCTTCGCCCTCTCCTTCAATCTCAAATTCGTGCCCATTCATGCTGCCCTCCAT
GCGCACCTTAAACCTCATGAACTCTTTGATCACAGCCATATTGTTATCCTCGCTTGAGGCGGTTCCACTA
GACCCTGAGCCGGTACTTCCAGTCCCATGGCCCAGGAACAGATGGTGTCTCCCCTCGCTCCGTTCATACT
GCTCCACAATAGTGTAGTCCTCGTTGTGTGAAGTGATATCCAGTTTTGTGTCCACGTAATAGTAGCCTGG
CAGCTGCACAGGTTTCTTGGCCATGTAGATTGTCTTGAACTCCACCAGGTAATGTCCCCCATCTTTCAGC
TTCAGAGCCTGGTGGATTTCTCCTTTCAGCACCCCGTCGCGTGGATACAGCCTTTCGGTGGAGGCCTCCC
ATCCCATAGTTTTCTTCTGCATCACAGGTCCATCAGGGGGAAAATTTGTCCCTCTCATTTTCACCTTGTA
GATCAGGGTCCCATCCTGCAGGGAGCTGTCCTGGGTCACAGTCACCAGGCCTCCGTCCTCGAAGTTCATC
ACTCTTTCCCACTTAAACCCCTCGGGGAAGCTCAGTTTCTTATAATCGGGAATGTCAGCTGGATGTTTCA
CATAGGCCTTGGAGCCGTACATAAACTGTGGGCTCAGGATGTCCCAAGCGAATGGCAGAGGCCCGCCCTT
TGTCACTTTCAGCTTGGCTGTCTGGGTGCCCTCGTAGGGCCGTCCCTCTCCTTCTCCCTCAATTTCGAAC
TCGTGGCCGTTCATGCTTCCTTCCATTCTCACCTTAAACCGCATGAACTCTTTGATCACTTCCTCGCCCT
TACTCACGGATCCGCTGCTGCCGTTGGAGGATGAGAGGATATCTATATCTCCTTCTTAAAGTTAAACAAA
ATTATTTCTAGAACTCGAGTCCTGCAGGGCGGCCGCTTAATTAAAGAGCTCTCCGGAGCCGGCACTAGAG
GGAAACCGTTGTGGTCTCCCTATAGTGAGTCGTATTAATTTCGCGGGATCGAGATCTCGATCCTCTACGC
CGGACGCATCGTGGCCGGCATCACCGGCGCCACAGGTGCGGTTGCTGGCGCCTATATCGCCGACATCACC
GATGGGGAAGATCGGGCTCGCCACTTCGGGCTCATGAGCGCTTGTTTCGGCGTGGGTATGGTGGCAGGCC
CCGTGGCCGGGGGACTGTTGGGCGCCATCTCCTTGCATGCACCATTCCTTGCGGCGGCGGTGCTCAACGG
CCTCAACCTACTACTGGGCTGCTTCCTAATGCAGGAGTCGCATAAGGGAGAGCGTCGACCGATGCCCTTG
AGAGCCTTCAACCCAGTCAGCTCCTTCCGGTGGGCGCGGGGCATGACTATCGTCGCCGCACTTATGACTG
TCTTCTTTATCATGCAACTCGTAGGACAGGTGCCGGCAGCGCTCTGGGTCATTTTCGGCGAGGACCGCTT
TCGCTGGAGCGCGACGATGATCGGCCTGTCGCTTGCGGTATTCGGAATCTTGCACGCCCTCGCTCAAGCC
TTCGTCACTGGTCCCGCCACCAAACGTTTCGGCGAGAAGCAGGCCATTATCGCCGGCATGGCGGCCGACG
CGCTGGGCTACGTCTTGCTGGCGTTCGCGACGCGAGGCTGGATGGCCTTCCCCATTATGATTCTTCTCGC
TTCCGGCGGCATCGGGATGCCCGCGTTGCAGGCCATGCTGTCCAGGCAGGTAGATGACGACCATCAGGGA
CAGCTTCAAGGATCGCTCGCGGCTCTTACCAGCCTAACTTCGATCATTGGACCGCTGATCGTCACGGCGA
TTTATGCCGCCTCGGCGAGCACATGGAACGGGTTGGCATGGATTGTAGGCGCCGCCCTATACCTTGTCTG
CCTCCCCGCGTTGCGTCGCGGTGCATGGAGCCGGGCCACCTCGACCTGAATGGAAGCCGGCGGCACCTCG
CTAACGGATTCACCACTCCAAGAATTGGAGCCAATCAATTCTTGCGGAGAACTGTGAATGCGCAAACCAA
CCCTTGGCAGAACATATCCATCGCGTCCGCCATCTCCAGCAGCCGCACGCGGCGCATCTCGGGCAGCGTT
GGGTCCTGGCCACGGGTGCGCATGATCGTGCTCCTGTCGTTGAGGACCCGGCTAGGCTGGCGGGGTTGCC
TTACTGGTTAGCAGAATGAATCACCGATACGCGAGCGAACGTGAAGCGACTGCTGCTGCAAAACGTCTGC
GACCTGAGCAACAACATGAATGGTCTTCGGTTTCCGTGTTTCGTAAAGTCTGGAAACGCGGAAGTCAGCG
CCCTGCACCATTATGTTCCGGATCTGCATCGCAGGATGCTGCTGGCTACCCTGTGGAACACCTACATCTG
TATTAACGAAGCGCTGGCATTGACCCTGAGTGATTTTTCTCTGGTCCCGCCGCATCCATACCGCCAGTTG
TTTACCCTCACAACGTTCCAGTAACCGGGCATGTTCATCATCAGTAACCCGTATCGTGAGCATCCTCTCT
CGTTTCATCGGTATCATTACCCCCATGAACAGAAATCCCCCTTACACGGAGGCATCAGTGACCAAACAGG
AAAAAACCGCCCTTAACATGGCCCGCTTTATCAGAAGCCAGACATTAACGCTTCTGGAGAAACTCAACGA
GCTGGACGCGGATGAACAGGCAGACATCTGTGAATCGCTTCACGACCACGCTGATGAGCTTTACCGCAGC
TGCCTCGCGCGTTTCGGTGATGACGGTGAAAACCTCTGACACATGCAGCTCCCGGAGACGGTCACAGCTT
GTCTGTAAGCGGATGCCGGGAGCAGACAAGCCCGTCAGGGCGCGTCAGCGGGTGTTGGCGGGTGTCGGGG
CGCAGCCATGACCCAGTCACGTAGCGATA
